Addgene plasmid #161240: pDONR221-SLC35E2B_STOP
Purpose: Gateway entry clone with codon-optimized ORF sequence for subcloning into custom expression vectors. Contains a STOP codon at the end of the codon-optimized ORF sequence.
Depositing lab: RESOLUTE Consortium & Giulio Superti-Furga. Depositing organization: CeMM Research Center for Molecular Medicine. Publication: The RESOLUTE consortium: unlocking SLC transporters for drug discovery. Superti-Furga G, Lackner D, Wiedmer T, Ingles-Prieto A, Barbosa B, Girardi E, Goldmann U, Gurtl B, Klavins K, Klimek C, Lindinger S, Lineiro-Retes E, Muller AC, Onstein S, Redinger G, Reil D, Sedlyarov V, Wolf G, Crawford M, Everley R, ... Steppan CM. Nat Rev Drug Discov. 2020 Jul;19(7):429-430. doi: 10.1038/d41573-020-00056-6. PubMed 32265506.
Backbone
  Vector backbone: pDONR221
  Backbone manufacturer: ThermoFisher Scientific
  Backbone size w/o insert (bp): 2550
  Vector type: Mammalian Expression
Growth in bacteria
  Bacterial resistance: Kanamycin, 50 μg/mL
  Growth temperature: 37°C
  Growth strain: NEB Stable
  Copy number: High Copy
Gene/Insert
  Gene/Insert name: SLC35E2B
  Species: H. sapiens (human)
  Insert size (bp): 1218
  Entrez Gene: SLC35E2B (a.k.a. SLC35E2, FLJ43631, KIAA0447, MGC104754, MGC117254, DKFZp564C093, DKFZp686M0869)
  Cloning method: Gateway Cloning
  Sequencing primers: 5′ M13-fwd; 3′ M13-rev
Terms and licenses: Academic/Nonprofit Terms; Industry Terms
Depositor comments: This plasmid contains a STOP codon at the end of the codon-optimized ORF. For the version of this plasmid that does not contain a STOP codon, please see Addgene plasmid 132074 For more information on the full Resolute plasmid collection, please see www.addgene.org/depositor-collections/re-solute/. Please provide your feedback on this plasmid to the RESOLUTE consortium by filling out their RESOLUTE repository feedback form: https://forms.office.com/Pages/ResponsePage.aspx?id=0e05yklzmkS7rjFGQL4N7z4feCLQvEJAmVcOCM_u885UN1JJRko0Ukg4TVQwNTZLOUxPQVJWT1NHUCQlQCN0PWcu
How to cite: pDONR221-SLC35E2B_STOP was a gift from RESOLUTE Consortium & Giulio Superti-Furga (Addgene plasmid # 161240 ; http://n2t.net/addgene:161240 ; RRID:Addgene_161240)
