[The description below was written by a language model from this plasmid's Addgene catalogue record and pLannotate feature annotations shown in this document.]
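Description:
pDONR221-SLC35E2B_STOP is a Gateway entry clone built on the pDONR221 backbone, carrying a codon-optimized open reading frame for human SLC35E2B, a member of the solute carrier 35 family annotated as a putative transporter. The repository lists the vector type as mammalian expression, but the plasmid has no eukaryotic promoter or polyadenylation signal in its feature table. It functions as a shuttle from which the ORF is moved into an expression vector of the user's choice. It is propagated in E. coli from a high-copy ColE1/pUC-type origin and selected with kanamycin through an aminoglycoside phosphotransferase gene.

In the 3,768 nt sequenced record, the roughly 1.2 kb SLC35E2B coding sequence sits between attL1 and attL2, the recombination sites recognized in the Gateway LR reaction. This allows directional, in-frame transfer of the ORF into any attR-containing destination vector. The ORF ends with a stop codon, so this version suits native (untagged) or N-terminally tagged expression and cannot give C-terminal fusions. The depositor notes that a companion clone without the stop codon exists for that purpose. Other annotated elements are standard backbone parts. The rrnB T1 and T2 terminators lie upstream of the attL1 side and insulate the insert from read-through transcription. A T7 promoter lies just beyond attL2 and points back toward the insert, and short lacI and lacZα fragments are vector remnants with no evident function. M13 forward and reverse sites are used for sequencing the insert.

The construct belongs to a consortium-generated collection of SLC transporter clones intended to support systematic study of solute carriers and their potential in drug discovery.
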