Features (pLannotate 1.2.2; 10 found; start..end, strand, type, name):
      1..100     +  protein_bind   attL1: mutant version of attL; recombination site for the Gateway® LR reaction LR Clonase™
    106..1320    +  CDS            SLC35E2B: S352B_HUMAN - Also known as KIAA0447. Experimental evidence at transcript level: Swiss-Prot protein existence level 2. Putative transporter. From Homo sapiens (Human).
   1325..1424    -  protein_bind   attL2: mutant version of attL; recombination site for the Gateway® LR reaction LR Clonase™
   1442..1460    -  promoter       T7 promoter: promoter for bacteriophage T7 RNA polymerase
   1594..2403    +  CDS            KanR: aminoglycoside phosphotransferase; aph(3')-Ia; confers resistance to kanamycin in bacteria or G418 (Geneticin®) in eukaryotes
   2550..3138    +  rep_origin     ori: high-copy-number ColE1/pMB1/pBR322/pUC origin of replication
   3321..3413    +  CDS            lacI (fragment): lac repressor; lacI; The lac repressor binds to the lac operator to inhibit transcription in E. coli. This inhibition can be relieved by adding lactose or isopropyl-β-D-thiogalactopyranoside (IPTG).
   3468..3495    -  terminator     rrnB T2 terminator: transcription terminator T2 from the E. coli rrnB gene
   3627..3670    +  terminator     rrnB T1 terminator: Escherichia coli rrnB; transcription terminator T1 from the E. coli rrnB gene
   3717..3753    -  CDS            lacZα (fragment): LacZα fragment of β-galactosidase; lacZ fragment
>Addgene plasmid #161240 | pDONR221-SLC35E2B_STOP | addgene full sequence | sequence record 364063 | Addgene NGS Result
CAAATAATGATTTTATTTTGACTGATAGTGACCTGTTCGTTGCAACACATTGATGAGCAATGCTTTTTTA
TAATGCCAACTTTGTACAAAAAAGCAGGCTCCACCATGAGCTCCTCTGTGAAGACACCTGCCCTGGAGGA
GCTGGTGCCAGGAAGCGAGGAGAAGCCAAAGGGCAGGTCTCCACTGAGCTGGGGATCCCTGTTCGGACAC
CGCTCTGAGAAGATCGTGTTTGCCAAGAGCGACGGCGGCACCGATGAGAACGTGCTGACCGTGACAATCA
CCGAGACCACAGTGATCGAGTCCGACCTGGGCGTGTGGAGCTCCAGGGCCCTGCTGTACCTGACACTGTG
GTTCTTTTTCTCTTTTTGCACCCTGTTCCTGAATAAGTATATCCTGTCCCTGCTGGGAGGAGAGCCTTCT
ATGCTGGGAGCCGTGCAGATGCTGAGCACCACAGTGATCGGCTGCGTGAAGACCCTGGTGCCATGCTGTC
TGTACCAGCACAAGGCCAGGCTGTCCTATCCCCCTAACTTTCTGATGACAATGCTGTTCGTGGGCCTGAT
GCGCTTTGCAACCGTGGTGCTGGGACTGGTGAGCCTGAAGAATGTGGCCGTGTCCTTCGCCGAGACAGTG
AAGTCTAGCGCCCCCATCTTTACCGTGATCATGTCTCGGATGATCCTGGGCGAGTACACAGGCCTGCTGG
TGAACCTGAGCCTGATCCCTGTGATGGGAGGACTGGCCCTGTGCACAGCAACCGAGATCAGCTTTAATGT
GCTGGGCTTCTCCGCCGCCCTGTCTACCAACATCATGGACTGTCTGCAGAACGTGTTCAGCAAGAAGCTG
CTGAGCGGCGATAAGTACAGATTCTCCGCCCCAGAGCTGCAGTTTTATACATCTGCCGCAGCAGTGGCAA
TGCTGGTGCCAGCACGGGTGTTTTTCACCGACGTGCCTGTGATCGGCAGATCCGGCAAGTCCTTCTCTTA
CAACCAGGACGTGGTGCTGCTGCTGCTGACAGATGGCGTGCTGTTTCACCTGCAGAGCGTGACCGCCTAT
GCCCTGATGGGCAAGATCTCCCCCGTGACATTCTCTGTGGCCAGCACCGTGAAGCACGCCCTGAGCATCT
GGCTGTCCGTGATCGTGTTTGGCAACAAGATCACCAGCCTGTCCGCCGTGGGAACAGCCCTGGTGACCGT
GGGCGTGCTGCTGTATAATAAGGCAAGGCAGCACCAGCAGGAGGCCCTGCAGTCCCTGGCAGCAGCAACA
GGAAGGGCACCAGACGATACCGTGGAGCCACTGCTGCCCCAGGATCCTAGACAGCACCCCTAAGACCCAG
CTTTCTTGTACAAAGTTGGCATTATAAGAAAGCATTGCTTATCAATTTGTTGCAACGAACAGGTCACTAT
CAGTCAAAATAAAATCATTATTTGCCATCCAGCTGATATCCCCTATAGTGAGTCGTATTACATGGTCATA
GCTGTTTCCTGGCAGCTCTGGCCCGTGTCTCAAAATCTCTGATGTTACATTGCACAAGATAAAAATATAT
CATCATGAACAATAAAACTGTCTGCTTACATAAACAGTAATACAAGGGGTGTTATGAGCCATATTCAACG
GGAAACGTCGAGGCCGCGATTAAATTCCAACATGGATGCTGATTTATATGGGTATAAATGGGCTCGCGAT
AATGTCGGGCAATCAGGTGCGACAATCTATCGCTTGTATGGGAAGCCCGATGCGCCAGAGTTGTTTCTGA
AACATGGCAAAGGTAGCGTTGCCAATGATGTTACAGATGAGATGGTCAGACTAAACTGGCTGACGGAATT
TATGCCTCTTCCGACCATCAAGCATTTTATCCGTACTCCTGATGATGCATGGTTACTCACCACTGCGATC
CCCGGAAAAACAGCATTCCAGGTATTAGAAGAATATCCTGATTCAGGTGAAAATATTGTTGATGCGCTGG
CAGTGTTCCTGCGCCGGTTGCATTCGATTCCTGTTTGTAATTGTCCTTTTAACAGCGATCGCGTATTTCG
TCTCGCTCAGGCGCAATCACGAATGAATAACGGTTTGGTTGATGCGAGTGATTTTGATGACGAGCGTAAT
GGCTGGCCTGTTGAACAAGTCTGGAAAGAAATGCATAAACTTTTGCCATTCTCACCGGATTCAGTCGTCA
CTCATGGTGATTTCTCACTTGATAACCTTATTTTTGACGAGGGGAAATTAATAGGTTGTATTGATGTTGG
ACGAGTCGGAATCGCAGACCGATACCAGGATCTTGCCATCCTATGGAACTGCCTCGGTGAGTTTTCTCCT
TCATTACAGAAACGGCTTTTTCAAAAATATGGTATTGATAATCCTGATATGAATAAATTGCAGTTTCATT
TGATGCTCGATGAGTTTTTCTAATCAGAATTGGTTAATTGGTTGTAACACTGGCAGAGCATTACGCTGAC
TTGACGGGACGGCGCAAGCTCATGACCAAAATCCCTTAACGTGAGTTACGCGTCGTTCCACTGAGCGTCA
GACCCCGTAGAAAAGATCAAAGGATCTTCTTGAGATCCTTTTTTTCTGCGCGTAATCTGCTGCTTGCAAA
CAAAAAAACCACCGCTACCAGCGGTGGTTTGTTTGCCGGATCAAGAGCTACCAACTCTTTTTCCGAAGGT
AACTGGCTTCAGCAGAGCGCAGATACCAAATACTGTTCTTCTAGTGTAGCCGTAGTTAGGCCACCACTTC
AAGAACTCTGTAGCACCGCCTACATACCTCGCTCTGCTAATCCTGTTACCAGTGGCTGCTGCCAGTGGCG
ATAAGTCGTGTCTTACCGGGTTGGACTCAAGACGATAGTTACCGGATAAGGCGCAGCGGTCGGGCTGAAC
GGGGGGTTCGTGCACACAGCCCAGCTTGGAGCGAACGACCTACACCGAACTGAGATACCTACAGCGTGAG
CTATGAGAAAGCGCCACGCTTCCCGAAGGGAGAAAGGCGGACAGGTATCCGGTAAGCGGCAGGGTCGGAA
CAGGAGAGCGCACGAGGGAGCTTCCAGGGGGAAACGCCTGGTATCTTTATAGTCCTGTCGGGTTTCGCCA
CCTCTGACTTGAGCGTCGATTTTTGTGATGCTCGTCAGGGGGGCGGAGCCTATGGAAAAACGCCAGCAAC
GCGGCCTTTTTACGGTTCCTGGCCTTTTGCTGGCCTTTTGCTCACATGTTCTTTCCTGCGTTATCCCCTG
ATTCTGTGGATAACCGTATTACCGCCTTTGAGTGAGCTGATACCGCTCGCCGCAGCCGAACGACCGAGCG
CAGCGAGTCAGTGAGCGAGGAAGCGGAAGAGCGCCCAATACGCAAACCGCCTCTCCCCGCGCGTTGGCCG
ATTCATTAATGCAGCTGGCACGACAGGTTTCCCGACTGGAAAGCGGGCAGTGAGCGCAACGCAATTAATA
CGCGTACCGCTAGCCAGGAAGAGTTTGTAGAAACGCAAAAAGGCCATCCGTCAGGATGGCCTTCTGCTTA
GTTTGATGCCTGGCAGTTTATGGCGGGCGTCCTGCCCGCCACCCTCCGGGCCGTTGCTTCACAACGTTCA
AATCCGCTCCCGGCGGATTTGTCCTACTCAGGAGAGCGTTCACCGACAAACAACAGATAAAACGAAAGGC
CCAGTCTTCCGACTGAGCCTTTCGTTTTATTTGATGCCTGGCAGTTCCCTACTCTCGCGTTAACGCTAGC
ATGGATGTTTTCCCAGTCACGACGTTGTAAAACGACGGCCAGTCTTAAGCTCGGGCCC
