>Addgene plasmid #161240 | pDONR221-SLC35E2B_STOP | depositor partial sequence | sequence record 312415 | Codon-optimized ORF of SLC35E2B
ATGAGCTCCTCTGTGAAGACACCTGCCCTGGAGGAGCTGGTGCCAGGAAGCGAGGAGAAGCCAAAGGGCA
GGTCTCCACTGAGCTGGGGATCCCTGTTCGGACACCGCTCTGAGAAGATCGTGTTTGCCAAGAGCGACGG
CGGCACCGATGAGAACGTGCTGACCGTGACAATCACCGAGACCACAGTGATCGAGTCCGACCTGGGCGTG
TGGAGCTCCAGGGCCCTGCTGTACCTGACACTGTGGTTCTTTTTCTCTTTTTGCACCCTGTTCCTGAATA
AGTATATCCTGTCCCTGCTGGGAGGAGAGCCTTCTATGCTGGGAGCCGTGCAGATGCTGAGCACCACAGT
GATCGGCTGCGTGAAGACCCTGGTGCCATGCTGTCTGTACCAGCACAAGGCCAGGCTGTCCTATCCCCCT
AACTTTCTGATGACAATGCTGTTCGTGGGCCTGATGCGCTTTGCAACCGTGGTGCTGGGACTGGTGAGCC
TGAAGAATGTGGCCGTGTCCTTCGCCGAGACAGTGAAGTCTAGCGCCCCCATCTTTACCGTGATCATGTC
TCGGATGATCCTGGGCGAGTACACAGGCCTGCTGGTGAACCTGAGCCTGATCCCTGTGATGGGAGGACTG
GCCCTGTGCACAGCAACCGAGATCAGCTTTAATGTGCTGGGCTTCTCCGCCGCCCTGTCTACCAACATCA
TGGACTGTCTGCAGAACGTGTTCAGCAAGAAGCTGCTGAGCGGCGATAAGTACAGATTCTCCGCCCCAGA
GCTGCAGTTTTATACATCTGCCGCAGCAGTGGCAATGCTGGTGCCAGCACGGGTGTTTTTCACCGACGTG
CCTGTGATCGGCAGATCCGGCAAGTCCTTCTCTTACAACCAGGACGTGGTGCTGCTGCTGCTGACAGATG
GCGTGCTGTTTCACCTGCAGAGCGTGACCGCCTATGCCCTGATGGGCAAGATCTCCCCCGTGACATTCTC
TGTGGCCAGCACCGTGAAGCACGCCCTGAGCATCTGGCTGTCCGTGATCGTGTTTGGCAACAAGATCACC
AGCCTGTCCGCCGTGGGAACAGCCCTGGTGACCGTGGGCGTGCTGCTGTATAATAAGGCAAGGCAGCACC
AGCAGGAGGCCCTGCAGTCCCTGGCAGCAGCAACAGGAAGGGCACCAGACGATACCGTGGAGCCACTGCT
GCCCCAGGATCCTAGACAGCACCCCTAA
